Addgene plasmid #22634: pEF1a-mRor2deltaPro
Depositing lab: Roel Nusse. Depositing organization: Stanford University. Publication: Ror2 receptor requires tyrosine kinase activity to mediate Wnt5A signaling. Mikels A, Minami Y, Nusse R. J Biol Chem. 2009 Oct 30;284(44):30167-76. doi: 10.1074/jbc.M109.041715. Epub 2009 Aug 31. PubMed 19720827.
Backbone
  Vector backbone: pEF1a-myc/his A
  Backbone size w/o insert (bp): 9226
  Vector type: Mammalian Expression
  Selectable markers: Neomycin (select with G418)
Growth in bacteria
  Bacterial resistance: Ampicillin, 100 μg/mL
  Growth temperature: 37°C
  Growth strain: DH5alpha
  Copy number: Unknown
Gene/Insert
  Gene/Insert name: Ror2 delta Pro (alt name: Ror2)
  Species: M. musculus (mouse)
  Insert size (bp): 2607
  Mutation: Deletion of Pro domain
  GenBank ID: AB010384
  Entrez Gene: Ror2 (a.k.a. Ntrkr2)
  Tag / fusion protein: Flag (C terminal on insert)
  Cloning method: Restriction Enzyme; 5′ cloning site XbaI (not destroyed); 3′ cloning site XbaI (not destroyed)
  Sequencing primers: 5′ T7; 3′ BGH reverse
Resource information
  A portion of this plasmid was derived from a plasmid made by: Dr. Y. Minami (Japan)
Terms and licenses: Academic/Nonprofit Terms; Industry Terms: Not Available to Industry
How to cite: pEF1a-mRor2deltaPro was a gift from Roel Nusse (Addgene plasmid # 22634 ; http://n2t.net/addgene:22634 ; RRID:Addgene_22634)
