[The description below was written by a language model from this plasmid's Addgene catalogue record.]
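Description:
pEF1a-mRor2deltaPro is a mammalian expression plasmid built on the pEF1a-myc/his A backbone. It carries a deletion mutant of mouse Ror2, the receptor tyrosine kinase-like orphan receptor also known as Ntrkr2. It is propagated in E. coli under ampicillin selection. A neomycin resistance marker allows G418 selection of transfected mammalian cells, so stable lines can be made as well as transient transfections. The record gives no feature table, so the replication origin and exact regulatory elements are not listed. The backbone name indicates expression from the EF1α promoter, a strong constitutive promoter active in many mammalian cell types. The listed T7 and BGH-reverse sequencing primers suggest that a T7 primer site and a BGH polyadenylation region flank the cloning site.

The insert, about 2.6 kb, is a mouse Ror2 coding sequence lacking the Pro domain, presumably the proline-rich region in the receptor's cytoplasmic tail, although the record does not define the deletion boundaries. The protein carries a C-terminal Flag tag for detection or immunoprecipitation. The fragment was cloned into a single XbaI site that is preserved at both ends, so the cloning was non-directional. The record does not state whether the backbone's myc/His tags are read in frame after the Flag tag. Part of the plasmid derives from an earlier construct made in another laboratory.

The associated study examined which features of Ror2, notably its tyrosine kinase activity, are needed to mediate Wnt5A signalling. This construct therefore fits a structure-function series used to test the contribution of individual intracellular domains to Wnt5A responses in cultured mammalian cells.
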