>Addgene plasmid #22634 | pEF1a-mRor2deltaPro | addgene partial sequence | sequence record 28426 | 22634 with BGH-rev
GACCGGTATGCATATTCNGATCCTCTTCTGAGATGAGTTTTTGTTCGAAGGGCCCTCTAGATTATTTGTC
ATCATCGTCCTTATAGTCCCCCTCGAGGGCTTCAAGCTGGACATGAGCCGCCTCGGTCACCTGGAGCGTG
TCATTGTCTCCCAGGAGTTCAGTCTCAGGGACAGACCCCTCCTCCTCCTCCTCTGCTTCCTGCACAGGGC
TCTGGGCCACGTCTTCCGCGATGTTCTGTACATCCTCGGTGCCCTCAGAGAGTAGGGCCGCCCTGTCCGC
CACAGATGTATTGGAGGGCGCCGTGGTGACGTAGCCAGTGCTGGTGGAGCCGCTGCCACTGTGGTGTGAG
CTGGCCATATAGCGGGCATTGCTCACATTGCTTACGGGGCTGGTGCTCAGGGAGCTGGTCTGTGTGGTGT
TGCTGGCTCCTGAGGTCTGCGCGGAACTATTATAGTTGGATAGGTTGCCCCAGGACCGGAGCCGGCTGTG
GATGTCCTTAAAGCGGGGCCTCCGGCTTGGGAACTCATTCCAGCATTCAATCATGAGGGCATAGACCCAG
GCGGGGCAGTCATCCGGGCAGGGCAGCACCTGCCGGCTCCGGATCATCTCCACCACGTCCTGGTTGGAGT
ACCCACAGTAGGGCTGCAGGCCGTAGCTAAAGACCTCCCAGAGGACCACACCGTANGANCAGATGTCAGA
GTCGATGGAGAACTTTCCATACATGACGGCCTCGGGGGACATCCAGCGGATGGGCAGCAGTGAATTGCCC
ATGAGTTTGTAGTAATCTGCGGAGTATACCTCACGGAAGAGGCCCAAGTCTGAGATCCTCACGTTCAGCT
TGTCGTACACCAGCACATTGCGTGTGGCCAGGTCCTTATGGACCACGTGGTGGCTGGACAGGAACTCCAT
CCC
